>Addgene plasmid #65290 | pCDH_SBP-EGFP-Ecadherin | depositor full sequence | sequence record 120706 | pCDH_SBP-EGFP-Ecadherin sequence 10492 bps
ACGCGTGTAGTCTTATGCAATACTCTTGTAGTCTTGCAACATGGTAACGATGAGTTAGCAACATGCCTTA
CAAGGAGAGAAAAAGCACCGTGCATGCCGATTGGTGGAAGTAAGGTGGTACGATCGTGCCTTATTAGGAA
GGCAACAGACGGGTCTGACATGGATTGGACGAACCACTGAATTGCCGCATTGCAGAGATATTGTATTTAA
GTGCCTAGCTCGATACAATAAACGGGTCTCTCTGGTTAGACCAGATCTGAGCCTGGGAGCTCTCTGGCTA
ACTAGGGAACCCACTGCTTAAGCCTCAATAAAGCTTGCCTTGAGTGCTTCAAGTAGTGTGTGCCCGTCTG
TTGTGTGACTCTGGTAACTAGAGATCCCTCAGACCCTTTTAGTCAGTGTGGAAAATCTCTAGCAGTGGCG
CCCGAACAGGGACCTGAAAGCGAAAGGGAAACCAGAGCTCTCTCGACGCAGGACTCGGCTTGCTGAAGCG
CGCACGGCAAGAGGCGAGGGGCGGCGACTGGTGAGTACGCCAAAAATTTTGACTAGCGGAGGCTAGAAGG
AGAGAGATGGGTGCGAGAGCGTCAGTATTAAGCGGGGGAGAATTAGATCGCGATGGGAAAAAATTCGGTT
AAGGCCAGGGGGAAAGAAAAAATATAAATTAAAACATATAGTATGGGCAAGCAGGGAGCTAGAACGATTC
GCAGTTAATCCTGGCCTGTTAGAAACATCAGAAGGCTGTAGACAAATACTGGGACAGCTACAACCATCCC
TTCAGACAGGATCAGAAGAACTTAGATCATTATATAATACAGTAGCAACCCTCTATTGTGTGCATCAAAG
GATAGAGATAAAAGACACCAAGGAAGCTTTAGACAAGATAGAGGAAGAGCAAAACAAAAGTAAGACCACC
GCACAGCAAGCGGCCACTGATCTTCAGACCTGGAGGAGGAGATATGAGGGACAATTGGAGAAGTGAATTA
TATAAATATAAAGTAGTAAAAATTGAACCATTAGGAGTAGCACCCACCAAGGCAAAGAGAAGAGTGGTGC
AGAGAGAAAAAAGAGCAGTGGGAATAGGAGCTTTGTTCCTTGGGTTCTTGGGAGCAGCAGGAAGCACTAT
GGGCGCAGCCTCAATGACGCTGACGGTACAGGCCAGACAATTATTGTCTGGTATAGTGCAGCAGCAGAAC
AATTTGCTGAGGGCTATTGAGGCGCAACAGCATCTGTTGCAACTCACAGTCTGGGGCATCAAGCAGCTCC
AGGCAAGAATCCTGGCTGTGGAAAGATACCTAAAGGATCAACAGCTCCTGGGGATTTGGGGTTGCTCTGG
AAAACTCATTTGCACCACTGCTGTGCCTTGGAATGCTAGTTGGAGTAATAAATCTCTGGAACAGATTGGA
ATCACACGACCTGGATGGAGTGGGACAGAGAAATTAACAATTACACAAGCTTAATACACTCCTTAATTGA
AGAATCGCAAAACCAGCAAGAAAAGAATGAACAAGAATTATTGGAATTAGATAAATGGGCAAGTTTGTGG
AATTGGTTTAACATAACAAATTGGCTGTGGTATATAAAATTATTCATAATGATAGTAGGAGGCTTGGTAG
GTTTAAGAATAGTTTTTGCTGTACTTTCTATAGTGAATAGAGTTAGGCAGGGATATTCACCATTATCGTT
TCAGACCCACCTCCCAACCCCGAGGGGACCCGACAGGCCCGAAGGAATAGAAGAAGAAGGTGGAGAGAGA
GACAGAGACAGATCCATTCGATTAGTGAACGGATCTCGACGGTTAACTTTTAAAAGAAAAGGGGGGATTG
GGGGGTACAGTGCAGGGGAAAGAATAGTAGACATAATAGCAACAGACATACAAACTAAAGAATTACAAAA
ACAAATTACAAAAATTCAAAATTTTATCGATACTAGTATTATGCCCAGTACATGACCTTATGGGACTTTC
CTACTTGGCAGTACATCTACGTATTAGTCATCGCTATTACCATGGTGATGCGGTTTTGGCAGTACATCAA
TGGGCGTGGATAGCGGTTTGACTCACGGGGATTTCCAAGTCTCCACCCCATTGACGTCAATGGGAGTTTG
TTTTGGCACCAAAATCAACGGGACTTTCCAAAATGTCGTAACAACTCCGCCCCATTGACGCAAATGGGCG
GTAGGCGTGTACGGTGGGAGGTCTATATAAGCAGAGCTCGTTTAGTGAACCGTCAGATCGCCTGGAGACG
CCATCCACGCTGTTTTGACCTCCATAGAAGATTCTAGAGCTAGCACCGGTGGATCCGGCGCGCCATGTAC
AGGATGCAACTCCTGTCTTGCATTGCACTAAGTCTTGCACTTGTCACGAATTCCGACGAGAAGACCACTG
GTTGGCGAGGTGGACACGTTGTTGAAGGACTGGCTGGGGAACTTGAACAACTTCGTGCACGACTGGAGCA
TCACCCACAAGGTCAACGTGAACCACCTGCAGGTATGGTGAGCAAGGGCGAGGAGCTGTTCACCGGGGTG
GTGCCCATCCTGGTCGAGCTGGACGGCGACGTAAACGGCCACAAGTTCAGCGTGTCCGGCGAGGGCGAGG
GCGATGCCACCTACGGCAAGCTGACCCTGAAGTTCATCTGCACCACCGGCAAGCTGCCCGTGCCCTGGCC
CACCCTCGTGACCACCCTGACCTACGGCGTGCAGTGCTTCAGCCGCTACCCCGACCACATGAAGCAGCAC
GACTTCTTCAAGTCCGCCATGCCCGAAGGCTACGTCCAGGAGCGCACCATCTTCTTCAAGGACGACGGCA
ACTACAAGACCCGCGCCGAGGTGAAGTTCGAGGGCGACACCCTGGTGAACCGCATCGAGCTGAAGGGCAT
CGACTTCAAGGAGGACGGCAACATCCTGGGGCACAAGCTGGAGTACAACTACAACAGCCACAACGTCTAT
ATCATGGCCGACAAGCAGAAGAACGGCATCAAGGTGAACTTCAAGATCCGCCACAACATCGAGGACGGCA
GCGTGCAGCTCGCCGACCACTACCAGCAGAACACCCCCATCGGCGACGGCCCCGTGCTGCTGCCCGACAA
CCACTACCTGAGCACCCAGTCCGCCCTGAGCAAAGACCCCAACGAGAAGCGCGATCACATGGTCCTGCTG
GAGTTCGTGACCGCCGCCGGGATCACTCTCGGCATGGACGAGCTGTACAAGGGCCGGCCAGACTGGGTCA
TCCCTCCCATCAGCTGCCCCGAAAATGAAAAGGGTGAATTCCCAAAGAACCTGGTTCAGATCAAATCCAA
CAGGGACAAAGAAACAAAGGTTTTCTACAGCATCACCGGCCAAGGAGCTGACAAACCCCCCGTTGGCGTT
TTCATCATTGAGAGGGAGACAGGCTGGCTGAAAGTGACACAGCCTCTGGATAGAGAAGCCATTGCCAAGT
ACATCCTCTATTCTCATGCCGTGTCATCAAATGGGGAAGCGGTGGAGGATCCCATGGAGATAGTGATCAC
AGTGACAGATCAGAATGACAACAGGCCAGAGTTTACCCAGGAGGTGTTTGAGGGATCCGTTGCAGAAGGC
GCTGTTCCAGGAACCTCCGTGATGAAGGTCTCAGCCACCGATGCAGACGATGACGTCAACACCTACAACG
CTGCCATCGCCTACACCATCGTCAGCCAGGATCCTGAGCTGCCTCACAAAAACATGTTCACTGTCAATAG
GGACACCGGGGTCATCAGTGTGCTCACCTCTGGGCTGGACCGAGAGAGTTACCCTACATACACTCTGGTG
GTTCAGGCTGCTGACCTTCAAGGCGAAGGCTTGAGCACAACAGCCAAGGCTGTGATCACTGTCAAGGATA
TTAATGACAACGCTCCTGTCTTCAACCCGAGCACGTATCAGGGTCAAGTGCCTGAGAATGAGGTCAATGC
CCGGATCGCCACACTCAAAGTGACCGATGATGATGCCCCCAACACTCCGGCGTGGAAAGCTGTGTACACC
GTAGTCAACGATCCTGACCAGCAGTTCGTTGTTGTCACAGACCCCACGACCAATGATGGCATTTTGAAAA
CAGCCAAGGGCTTGGATTTTGAGGCCAAGCAGCAATACATCCTTCATGTGAGAGTGGAGAACGAGGAACC
CTTTGAGGGGTCTCTTGTCCCTTCCACAGCCACTGTCACTGTGGACGTGGTAGACGTGAATGAAGCCCCC
ATCTTTATGCCTGCGGAGAGGAGAGTCGAAGTGCCCGAAGACTTTGGTGTGGGTCAGGAAATCACATCTT
ATACCGCTCGAGAGCCGGACACGTTCATGGATCAGAAGATCACGTATCGGATTTGGAGGGACACTGCCAA
CTGGCTGGAGATTAACCCAGAGACTGGTGCCATTTTCACGCGCGCTGAGATGGACAGAGAAGACGCTGAG
CATGTGAAGAACAGCACATATGTAGCTCTCATCATCGCCACAGATGATGGTTCACCCATTGCCACTGGCA
CGGGCACTCTTCTCCTGGTCCTGTTAGACGTCAATGACAACGCTCCCATCCCAGAACCTCGAAACATGCA
GTTCTGCCAGAGGAACCCACAGCCTCATATCATCACCATCTTGGATCCAGACCTTCCCCCCAACACGTCC
CCCTTTACTGCTGAGCTAACCCATGGGGCCAGCGTCAACTGGACCATTGAGTATAATGACGCAGCTCAAG
AATCTCTCATTTTGCAACCAAGAAAGGACTTAGAGATTGGCGAATACAAAATCCATCTCAAGCTCGCGGA
TAACCAGAACAAAGACCAGGTGACCACGTTGGACGTCCATGTGTGTGACTGTGAAGGGACGGTCAACAAC
TGCATGAAGGCGGGAATCGTGGCAGCAGGATTGCAAGTTCCTGCCATCCTCGGAATCCTTGGAGGGATCC
TCGCCCTGCTGATTCTGATCCTGCTGCTCCTACTGTTTCTACGGAGGAGAACGGTGGTCAAAGAGCCCCT
GCTGCCACCAGATGATGATACCCGGGACAATGTGTATTACTATGATGAAGAAGGAGGTGGAGAAGAAGAC
CAGGACTTTGATTTGAGCCAGCTGCACAGGGGCCTGGATGCCCGACCGGAAGTGACTCGAAATGATGTGG
CTCCCACCCTCATGAGCGTGCCCCAGTATCGTCCCCGTCCTGCCAATCCTGATGAAATTGGAAACTTCAT
CGATGAAAACCTGAAGGCAGCCGACAGCGACCCCACGGCACCCCCTTACGACTCTCTGTTGGTGTTCGAT
TACGAGGGCAGTGGTTCTGAAGCCGCTAGCCTGAGCTCACTGAACTCCTCTGAGTCGGATCAGGACCAGG
ACTACGATTATCTGAACGAGTGGGGCAACCGATTCAAGAAGCTGGCGGACATGTACGGCGGTGGCGAAGA
CGACTAGGGCCTCGAGGGCCAATTAATTAAGCGGCCGCGAAGGATCTGCGATCGCTCCGGTGCCCGTCAG
TGGGCAGAGCGCACATCGCCCACAGTCCCCGAGAAGTTGGGGGGAGGGGTCGGCAATTGAACGGGTGCCT
AGAGAAGGTGGCGCGGGGTAAACTGGGAAAGTGATGTCGTGTACTGGCTCCGCCTTTTTCCCGAGGGTGG
GGGAGAACCGTATATAAGTGCAGTAGTCGCCGTGAACGTTCTTTTTCGCAACGGGTTTGCCGCCAGAACA
CAGCTGAAGCTTCGAGGGGCTCGCATCTCTCCTTCACGCGCCCGCCGCCCTACCTGAGGCCGCCATCCAC
GCCGGTTGAGTCGCGTTCTGCCGCCTCCCGCCTGTGGTGCCTCCTGAACTGCGTCCGCCGTCTAGGTAAG
TTTAAAGCTCAGGTCGAGACCGGGCCTTTGTCCGGCGCTCCCTTGGAGCCTACCTAGACTCAGCCGGCTC
TCCACGCTTTGCCTGACCCTGCTTGCTCAACTCTACGTCTTTGTTTCGTTTTCTGTTCTGCGCCGTTACA
GATCCAAGCTGTGACCGGCGCCTACGCTAGATGACCGAGTACAAGCCCACGGTGCGCCTCGCCACCCGCG
ACGACGTCCCCAGGGCCGTACGCACCCTCGCCGCCGCGTTCGCCGACTACCCCGCCACGCGCCACACCGT
CGATCCGGACCGCCACATCGAGCGGGTCACCGAGCTGCAAGAACTCTTCCTCACGCGCGTCGGGCTCGAC
ATCGGCAAGGTGTGGGTCGCGGACGACGGCGCCGCGGTGGCGGTCTGGACCACGCCGGAGAGCGTCGAAG
CGGGGGCGGTGTTCGCCGAGATCGGCCCGCGCATGGCCGAGTTGAGCGGTTCCCGGCTGGCCGCGCAGCA
ACAGATGGAAGGCCTCCTGGCGCCGCACCGGCCCAAGGAGCCCGCGTGGTTCCTGGCCACCGTCGGCGTC
TCGCCCGACCACCAGGGCAAGGGTCTGGGCAGCGCCGTCGTGCTCCCCGGAGTGGAGGCGGCCGAGCGCG
CCGGGGTGCCCGCCTTCCTGGAGACCTCCGCGCCCCGCAACCTCCCCTTCTACGAGCGGCTCGGCTTCAC
CGTCACCGCCGACGTCGAGGTGCCCGAAGGACCGCGCACCTGGTGCATGACCCGCAAGCCCGGTGCCTGA
GTCGACAATCAACCTCTGGATTACAAAATTTGTGAAAGATTGACTGGTATTCTTAACTATGTTGCTCCTT
TTACGCTATGTGGATACGCTGCTTTAATGCCTTTGTATCATGCTATTGCTTCCCGTATGGCTTTCATTTT
CTCCTCCTTGTATAAATCCTGGTTGCTGTCTCTTTATGAGGAGTTGTGGCCCGTTGTCAGGCAACGTGGC
GTGGTGTGCACTGTGTTTGCTGACGCAACCCCCACTGGTTGGGGCATTGCCACCACCTGTCAGCTCCTTT
CCGGGACTTTCGCTTTCCCCCTCCCTATTGCCACGGCGGAACTCATCGCCGCCTGCCTTGCCCGCTGCTG
GACAGGGGCTCGGCTGTTGGGCACTGACAATTCCGTGGTGTTGTCGGGGAAATCATCGTCCTTTCCTTGG
CTGCTCGCCTGTGTTGCCACCTGGATTCTGCGCGGGACGTCCTTCTGCTACGTCCCTTCGGCCCTCAATC
CAGCGGACCTTCCTTCCCGCGGCCTGCTGCCGGCTCTGCGGCCTCTTCCGCGTCTTCGCCTTCGCCCTCA
GACGAGTCGGATCTCCCTTTGGGCCGCCTCCCCGCCTGGTACCTTTAAGACCAATGACTTACAAGGCAGC
TGTAGATCTTAGCCACTTTTTAAAAGAAAAGGGGGGACTGGAAGGGCTAATTCACTCCCAACGAAAATAA
GATCTGCTTTTTGCTTGTACTGGGTCTCTCTGGTTAGACCAGATCTGAGCCTGGGAGCTCTCTGGCTAAC
TAGGGAACCCACTGCTTAAGCCTCAATAAAGCTTGCCTTGAGTGCTTCAAGTAGTGTGTGCCCGTCTGTT
GTGTGACTCTGGTAACTAGAGATCCCTCAGACCCTTTTAGTCAGTGTGGAAAATCTCTAGCAGTAGTAGT
TCATGTCATCTTATTATTCAGTATTTATAACTTGCAAAGAAATGAATATCAGAGAGTGAGAGGAACTTGT
TTATTGCAGCTTATAATGGTTACAAATAAAGCAATAGCATCACAAATTTCACAAATAAAGCATTTTTTTC
ACTGCATTCTAGTTGTGGTTTGTCCAAACTCATCAATGTATCTTATCATGTCTGGCTCTAGCTATCCCGC
CCCTAACTCCGCCCAGTTCCGCCCATTCTCCGCCCCATGGCTGACTAATTTTTTTTATTTATGCAGAGGC
CGAGGCCGCCTCGGCCTCTGAGCTATTCCAGAAGTAGTGAGGAGGCTTTTTTGGAGGCCTAGACTTTTGC
AGAGACGGCCCAAATTCGTAATCATGGTCATAGCTGTTTCCTGTGTGAAATTGTTATCCGCTCACAATTC
CACACAACATACGAGCCGGAAGCATAAAGTGTAAAGCCTGGGGTGCCTAATGAGTGAGCTAACTCACATT
AATTGCGTTGCGCTCACTGCCCGCTTTCCAGTCGGGAAACCTGTCGTGCCAGCTGCATTAATGAATCGGC
CAACGCGCGGGGAGAGGCGGTTTGCGTATTGGGCGCTCTTCCGCTTCCTCGCTCACTGACTCGCTGCGCT
CGGTCGTTCGGCTGCGGCGAGCGGTATCAGCTCACTCAAAGGCGGTAATACGGTTATCCACAGAATCAGG
GGATAACGCAGGAAAGAACATGTGAGCAAAAGGCCAGCAAAAGGCCAGGAACCGTAAAAAGGCCGCGTTG
CTGGCGTTTTTCCATAGGCTCCGCCCCCCTGACGAGCATCACAAAAATCGACGCTCAAGTCAGAGGTGGC
GAAACCCGACAGGACTATAAAGATACCAGGCGTTTCCCCCTGGAAGCTCCCTCGTGCGCTCTCCTGTTCC
GACCCTGCCGCTTACCGGATACCTGTCCGCCTTTCTCCCTTCGGGAAGCGTGGCGCTTTCTCATAGCTCA
CGCTGTAGGTATCTCAGTTCGGTGTAGGTCGTTCGCTCCAAGCTGGGCTGTGTGCACGAACCCCCCGTTC
AGCCCGACCGCTGCGCCTTATCCGGTAACTATCGTCTTGAGTCCAACCCGGTAAGACACGACTTATCGCC
ACTGGCAGCAGCCACTGGTAACAGGATTAGCAGAGCGAGGTATGTAGGCGGTGCTACAGAGTTCTTGAAG
TGGTGGCCTAACTACGGCTACACTAGAAGGACAGTATTTGGTATCTGCGCTCTGCTGAAGCCAGTTACCT
TCGGAAAAAGAGTTGGTAGCTCTTGATCCGGCAAACAAACCACCGCTGGTAGCGGTGGTTTTTTTGTTTG
CAAGCAGCAGATTACGCGCAGAAAAAAAGGATCTCAAGAAGATCCTTTGATCTTTTCTACGGGGTCTGAC
GCTCAGTGGAACGAAAACTCACGTTAAGGGATTTTGGTCATGAGATTATCAAAAAGGATCTTCACCTAGA
TCCTTTTAAATTAAAAATGAAGTTTTAAATCAATCTAAAGTATATATGAGTAAACTTGGTCTGACAGTTA
CCAATGCTTAATCAGTGAGGCACCTATCTCAGCGATCTGTCTATTTCGTTCATCCATAGTTGCCTGACTC
CCCGTCGTGTAGATAACTACGATACGGGAGGGCTTACCATCTGGCCCCAGTGCTGCAATGATACCGCGAG
ACCCACGCTCACCGGCTCCAGATTTATCAGCAATAAACCAGCCAGCCGGAAGGGCCGAGCGCAGAAGTGG
TCCTGCAACTTTATCCGCCTCCATCCAGTCTATTAATTGTTGCCGGGAAGCTAGAGTAAGTAGTTCGCCA
GTTAATAGTTTGCGCAACGTTGTTGCCATTGCTACAGGCATCGTGGTGTCACGCTCGTCGTTTGGTATGG
CTTCATTCAGCTCCGGTTCCCAACGATCAAGGCGAGTTACATGATCCCCCATGTTGTGCAAAAAAGCGGT
TAGCTCCTTCGGTCCTCCGATCGTTGTCAGAAGTAAGTTGGCCGCAGTGTTATCACTCATGGTTATGGCA
GCACTGCATAATTCTCTTACTGTCATGCCATCCGTAAGATGCTTTTCTGTGACTGGTGAGTACTCAACCA
AGTCATTCTGAGAATAGTGTATGCGGCGACCGAGTTGCTCTTGCCCGGCGTCAATACGGGATAATACCGC
GCCACATAGCAGAACTTTAAAAGTGCTCATCATTGGAAAACGTTCTTCGGGGCGAAAACTCTCAAGGATC
TTACCGCTGTTGAGATCCAGTTCGATGTAACCCACTCGTGCACCCAACTGATCTTCAGCATCTTTTACTT
TCACCAGCGTTTCTGGGTGAGCAAAAACAGGAAGGCAAAATGCCGCAAAAAAGGGAATAAGGGCGACACG
GAAATGTTGAATACTCATACTCTTCCTTTTTCAATATTATTGAAGCATTTATCAGGGTTATTGTCTCATG
AGCGGATACATATTTGAATGTATTTAGAAAAATAAACAAATAGGGGTTCCGCGCACATTTCCCCGAAAAG
TGCCACCTGACGTCTAAGAAACCATTATTATCATGACATTAACCTATAAAAATAGGCGTATCACGAGGCC
CTTTCGTCTCGCGCGTTTCGGTGATGACGGTGAAAACCTCTGACACATGCAGCTCCCGGAGACGGTCACA
GCTTGTCTGTAAGCGGATGCCGGGAGCAGACAAGCCCGTCAGGGCGCGTCAGCGGGTGTTGGCGGGTGTC
GGGGCTGGCTTAACTATGCGGCATCAGAGCAGATTGTACTGAGAGTGCACCATATGCGGTGTGAAATACC
GCACAGATGCGTAAGGAGAAAATACCGCATCAGGCGCCATTCGCCATTCAGGCTGCGCAACTGTTGGGAA
GGGCGATCGGTGCGGGCCTCTTCGCTATTACGCCAGCTGGCGAAAGGGGGATGTGCTGCAAGGCGATTAA
GTTGGGTAACGCCAGGGTTTTCCCAGTCACGACGTTGTAAAACGACGGCCAGTGCCAAGCTG
Features (pLannotate 1.2.2; 30 found; start..end, strand, type, name):
      6..227     +  promoter       RSV promoter: Rous sarcoma virus enhancer/promoter
    234..414     +  LTR            5' LTR (truncated): truncated 5' long terminal repeat (LTR) from HIV-1
    458..583     +  misc_feature   HIV-1 Ψ: packaging signal of human immunodeficiency virus type 1
    567..905     +  CDS            HIV-1 gag (fragment): gag protein from human immunodeficiency virus 1; gag
   1025..1361    +  ncRNA          RRE: Accession: RF00036 - HIV Rev response element
   1397..1786    +  CDS            env (fragment): ENV_HV1H2 - Experimental evidence at protein level: Swiss-Prot protein existence level 1. [Transmembrane protein gp41]: Acts as a class I viral fusion protein. Under the current model, the protein has at least 3 conformational states: pre-fusion native state, pre-hairpin intermediate state, and post-fusion hairpin state. During fusion of viral and target intracellular membranes, the coiled coil regions (heptad repeats) assume a trimer-of-hairpins structure, positioning the fusion peptide in close proximity to the C-terminal region of the ectodomain. The formation of this structure appears to d
   1798..1915    +  misc_feature   cPPT/CTS: central polypurine tract and central termination sequence of HIV-1
   1928..2004    +  enhancer       CMV enhancer (fragment): human cytomegalovirus immediate early enhancer
   2005..2208    +  promoter       CMV promoter: human cytomegalovirus (CMV) immediate early promoter
   2305..2363    +  sig_peptide    IL-2 signal sequence: human interleukin-2 signal sequence
   2485..3201    +  CDS            EGFP: EGFP is a basic (constitutively fluorescent) green fluorescent protein published in 1996, derived from Aequorea victoria. It is reported to be a rapidly-maturing weak dimer with moderate acid sensitivity.
   3211..5394    +  CDS            Cdh1 (fragment): CADH1_MOUSE - Experimental evidence at protein level: Swiss-Prot protein existence level 1. (Microbial infection) Does not function as a receptor for L.monocytogenes internalin A (InlA); mutating a single surface-exposed residue confers receptor activity to this protein and promotes uptake of the bacteria. From Mus musculus (Mouse).
   5462..5673    +  promoter       EF-1α core promoter: core promoter for human elongation factor EF-1α
   5686..5954    +  LTR            5' LTR (truncated): truncated 5' long terminal repeat (LTR) from human T-cell leukemia virus (HTLV) type 1
   5981..6580    +  CDS            PuroR: puromycin N-acetyltransferase; pac from Streptomyces alboniger; confers resistance to puromycin
   6587..7175    +  misc_feature   WPRE: woodchuck hepatitis virus posttranscriptional regulatory element
   7170..7277    +  CDS            nef (fragment): NEF_SIVS4 - Experimental evidence at protein level: Swiss-Prot protein existence level 1. Interferes with TCR signaling from the cell membrane. Interacts with CD247/TCRZ (TCR zeta chain) and exert potent down- regulation of cell surface TCR/CD3 complexes. From Simian immunodeficiency virus (isolate F236/smH4) (SIV-sm) (Simian immunodeficiency virus sooty mangabey monkey).
   7302..7482    +  LTR            5' LTR (truncated): truncated 5' long terminal repeat (LTR) from HIV-1
   7554..7675    +  polyA_signal   SV40 poly(A) signal: SV40 polyadenylation signal
   7694..7829    +  rep_origin     SV40 ori: SV40 origin of replication
   7891..7907    -  protein_bind   lac operator: The lac repressor binds to the lac operator to inhibit transcription in E. coli. This inhibition can be relieved by adding lactose or isopropyl-β-D-thiogalactopyranoside (IPTG). lac repressor encoded by lacI
   7915..7945    -  promoter       lac promoter: promoter for the E. coli lac operon
   7960..7981    -  protein_bind   CAP binding site: CAP binding activates transcription in the presence of cAMP. E. coli catabolite activator protein
   7994..8086    -  CDS            lacI (fragment): lac repressor; lacI; The lac repressor binds to the lac operator to inhibit transcription in E. coli. This inhibition can be relieved by adding lactose or isopropyl-β-D-thiogalactopyranoside (IPTG).
   8269..8857    -  rep_origin     ori: high-copy-number ColE1/pMB1/pBR322/pUC origin of replication
   9028..9888    -  CDS            AmpR: β-lactamase; bla; confers resistance to ampicillin, carbenicillin, and related antibiotics
   9889..9993    -  promoter       AmpR promoter: bla
  10088..10123   +  CDS            rop (fragment): Rop protein, which maintains plasmids at low copy number; rop
  10225..10324   +  misc_feature   bom (fragment): basis of mobility region from pBR322
  10330..10484   -  CDS            lacZα (fragment): LacZα fragment of β-galactosidase; lacZ fragment
