[The description below was written by a language model from this plasmid's Addgene catalogue record and pLannotate feature annotations shown in this document.]
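Description:
pCDH_SBP-EGFP-Ecadherin is a lentiviral transfer plasmid of about 10.5 kb built on the pCDH-CMV-MCS-EF1-puro backbone. In bacteria it is maintained through a high-copy ColE1/pUC-type origin and an ampicillin resistance gene. The viral portion has the layout of a third-generation vector. An RSV promoter fused to a truncated HIV-1 5' LTR drives genomic RNA production in packaging cells, followed by the Ψ packaging signal with a gag fragment, the Rev response element, an env fragment and the cPPT/CTS. A WPRE, a truncated 3' LTR and an SV40 polyadenylation signal close the unit, and an SV40 origin lies just outside it.

The payload sits between these elements as two expression units. The CMV promoter drives a fusion made of the human IL-2 signal sequence, a streptavidin-binding peptide (SBP), EGFP and mouse E-cadherin (Cdh1), which is annotated as a fragment of the reference protein. The SBP itself was not picked up in the feature table, but the catalogue entry lists it, and an unannotated gap lies between the signal sequence and EGFP where it would be expected. The depositor describes the tagging as luminal, so SBP and EGFP face the lumen of the secretory pathway. Downstream, an EF-1α core promoter joined to an HTLV-1 LTR segment expresses puromycin N-acetyltransferase for selection of transduced mammalian cells.

The construct belongs to the RUSH (retention using selective hooks) system for synchronizing secretory traffic. In that system an SBP-tagged reporter is held in a donor compartment by a streptavidin-fused hook and released when biotin is added. This plasmid encodes only the E-cadherin reporter and no hook. It therefore serves as a no-retention control or can be paired with a hook supplied separately.
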