Addgene plasmid #65290: pCDH_SBP-EGFP-Ecadherin
Purpose: Ecadherin reporter only (no hook) (RUSH system)
Depositing lab: Franck Perez. Depositing organization: Institut Curie. Publication: Synchronization of secretory protein traffic in populations of cells. Boncompain G, Divoux S, Gareil N, de Forges H, Lescure A, Latreche L, Mercanti V, Jollivet F, Raposo G, Perez F. Nat Methods. 2012 Mar 11;9(5):493-8. doi: 10.1038/nmeth.1928. PubMed 22406856.
Backbone
  Vector backbone: pCDH-CMV-MCS-EF1-puro
  Backbone manufacturer: system biosciences
  Vector type: Lentiviral
  Selectable markers: Puromycin
Growth in bacteria
  Bacterial resistance: Ampicillin, 100 μg/mL
  Growth temperature: 37°C
  Growth strain: Stbl3
  Copy number: High Copy
Gene/Insert
  Gene/Insert name: Ecadherin
  Species: M. musculus (mouse)
  Promoter: CMV
  Tag / fusion protein: IL-2 Signal Sequence and Streptavidin Binding Protein (SBP) (N terminal on insert); EGFP (N terminal on insert)
  Cloning method: Unknown
  Sequencing primers: 5′ EGFP-C; 3′ EF1a-R
Terms and licenses: Academic/Nonprofit Terms; Industry Terms: Not Available to Industry
Depositor comments: luminal tagging
How to cite: pCDH_SBP-EGFP-Ecadherin was a gift from Franck Perez (Addgene plasmid # 65290 ; http://n2t.net/addgene:65290 ; RRID:Addgene_65290)
