>Addgene plasmid #65290 | pCDH_SBP-EGFP-Ecadherin | addgene partial sequence | sequence record 114888 | CMV-F 5'-CGCAAATGGGCGGTAGGCGTG-3'
GTGAACCGTCAGATCGCCTGGAGACGCCATCCACGCTGTTTTGACCTCCATAGAAGATTCTAGAGCTAGC
ACCGGTGGATCCGGCGCGCCATGTACAGGATGCAACTCCTGTCTTGCATTGCACTAAGTCTTGCACTTGT
CACGAATTCCGACGAGAAGACCACTGGTTGGCGAGGTGGACACGTTGTTGAAGGACTGGCTGGGGAACTT
GAACAACTTCGTGCACGACTGGAGCATCACCCACAAGGTCAACGTGAACCACCTGCAGGTATGGTGAGCA
AGGGCGAGGAGCTGTTCACCGGGGTGGTGCCCATCCTGGTCGAGCTGGACGGCGACGTAAACGGCCACAA
GTTCAGCGTGTCCGGCGAGGGCGAGGGCGATGCCACCTACGGCAAGCTGACCCTGAAGTTCATCTGCACC
ACCGGCAAGCTGCCCGTGCCCTGGCCCACCCTCGTGACCACCCTGACCTACGGCGTGCAGTGCTTCAGCC
GCTACCCCGACCACATGAAGCAGCACGACTTCTTCAAGTCCGCCATGCCCGAAGGCTACGTCCAGGAGCG
CACCATCTTCTTCAAGGACGACGGCAACTACAAGACCCGCGCCGAGGTGAAGTTCGAGGGCGACACCCTG
GTGAACCGCATCGAGCTGAAGGGCATCGACTTCAAGGAGGACGGCAACATCCTGGGGCACAAGCTGGAGT
ACAACTACAACAGCCACAACGTCTATATCAT
