>Addgene plasmid #65290 | pCDH_SBP-EGFP-Ecadherin | addgene partial sequence | sequence record 114889 | EF1a-R 5'-CACGGCGACTACTGCACTTA-3'
AGTACACGACATCACTTTCCCAGTTTACCCCGCGCCACCTTCTCTAGGCACCCGTTCAATTGCCGACCCC
TCCCCCCAACTTCTCGGGGACTGTGGGCGATGTGCGCTCTGCCCACTGACGGGCACCGGAGCGATCGCAG
ATCCTTCGCGGCCGCTTAATTAATTGGCCCTCGAGGCCCTAGTCGTCTTCGCCACCGCCGTACATGTCCG
CCAGCTTCTTGAATCGGTTGCCCCACTCGTTCAGATAATCGTAGTCCTGGTCCTGATCCGACTCAGAGGA
GTTCAGTGAGCTCAGGCTAGCGGCTTCAGAACCACTGCCCTCGTAATCGAACACCAACAGAGAGTCGTAA
GGGGGTGCCGTGGGGTCGCTGTCGGCTGCCTTCAGGTTTTCATCGATGAAGTTTCCAATTTCATCAGGAT
TGGCAGGACGGGGACGATACTGGGGCACGCTCATGAGGGTGGGAGCCACATCATTTCGAGTCACTTCCGG
TCGGGCATCCA
