>Addgene plasmid #65290 | pCDH_SBP-EGFP-Ecadherin | addgene partial sequence | sequence record 114890 | EGFP-C 5'-CATGGTCCTGCTGGAGTTCGTG-3'
CCGGCCAGACTGGGTCATCCCTCCCATCAGCTGCCCCGAAAATGAAAAGGGTGAATTCCCAAAGAACCTG
GTTCAGATCAAATCCAACAGGGACAAAGAAACAAAGGTTTTCTACAGCATCACCGGCCAAGGAGCTGACA
AACCCCCCGTTGGCGTTTTCATCATTGAGAGGGAGACAGGCTGGCTGAAAGTGACACAGCCTCTGGATAG
AGAAGCCATTGCCAAGTACATCCTCTATTCTCATGCCGTGTCATCAAATGGGGAAGCGGTGGAGGATCCC
ATGGAGATAGTGATCACAGTGACAGATCAGAATGACAACAGGCCAGAGTTTACCCAGGAGGTGTTTGAGG
GATCCGTTGCAGAAGGCGCTGTTCCAGGAACCTCCGTGATGAAGGTCTCAGCCACCGATGCAGACGATGA
CGTCAACACCTACAACGCTGCCATCGCCTACACCATCGTCAGCCAGGATCCTGAGCTGCCTCACAAAAAC
ATGTTCACTGTCAATAGGGACACCGGGGTCATCAGTGTGCTCACCTCTGGGCTGGACCGAGAGAGTTACC
CTACATACACTCTGGTGGTTCAGGCTGCTGACCTTCAAGGCGAAGGCTTGAGCACAACAGCCAAGGCTGT
GATCACTGTCAAGGATATTAATGACAACGCTCCTGTCTTCAACCCGAGCACGTATCAGGGTCAAGTGCCT
GAGAATGAGGTCAATGCCCGGATCGCCACACTCAAAGTGACCGATGATGATGCCCCCAACACTCCGGCGT
GGAAAGCTGTGT
